Addgene plasmid #29077: pEMS1162
Purpose: Expression of the eGFP reporter gene was not detected in the brain and eye.
Depositing lab: Elizabeth Simpson. Depositing organization: University of British Columbia. Publication: New MiniPromoter Ple345 (NEFL) Drives Strong and Specific Expression in Retinal Ganglion Cells of Mouse and Primate Retina. Simpson E, Korecki AJ, Fornes O, McGill TJ, Cueva-Vargas JL, Agostinone J, Farkas RA, Hickmott JW, Lam SL, Mathelier A, Renner LM, Stoddard J, Zhou M, Di Polo A, Neuringer M, Wasserman WW. Hum Gene Ther. 2018 Jul 31. doi: 10.1089/hum.2018.118. PubMed 30062914.
Backbone
  Vector backbone: pEMS1306
  Backbone size w/o insert (bp): 16454
  Vector type: Pleiades Promoter Project [sic, Pleaides Plieades]
Growth in bacteria
  Bacterial resistance: Ampicillin, 100 μg/mL
  Growth temperature: 37°C
  Growth strain: DH5alpha
  Growth instructions: DH10B
  Copy number: High Copy
Gene/Insert
  Gene/Insert name: Ple94 (alt names: GPR88; G-protein coupled receptor 88)
  Species: H. sapiens (human)
  Insert size (bp): 3049
  Entrez Gene: GPR88 (a.k.a. COCPMR, STRG)
  Tag / fusion protein: EGFP-NLS (C terminal on backbone)
  Cloning method: Restriction Enzyme; 5′ cloning site FseI (unknown if destroyed); 3′ cloning site AscI (unknown if destroyed)
  Sequencing primers: 5′ Unknown
Terms and licenses: Academic/Nonprofit Terms; Industry Terms: Not Available to Industry
How to cite: pEMS1162 was a gift from Elizabeth Simpson (Addgene plasmid # 29077 ; http://n2t.net/addgene:29077 ; RRID:Addgene_29077)
