[The description below was written by a language model from this plasmid's Addgene catalogue record.]
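Description:
pEMS1162 is a Pleiades Promoter Project plasmid built on the large pEMS1306 backbone (about 16.5 kb without insert). It is maintained as a high-copy plasmid in E. coli under ampicillin selection. The record contains no feature table, so the bacterial origin of replication, any mammalian selection markers and the other elements that make up this unusually large backbone are not stated.

The insert is Ple94, a roughly 3 kb human MiniPromoter designed from regulatory sequence of GPR88, the gene for G-protein coupled receptor 88. It was cloned by restriction digestion between FseI and AscI sites, although whether those sites survived cloning is not recorded. The backbone supplies an EGFP reporter carrying a nuclear localization signal, listed as lying C-terminal (downstream) of the insert. Ple94 is therefore positioned to drive EGFP-NLS, and the nuclear localization signal would concentrate fluorescence in the nuclei of expressing cells, which makes individual positive cells easier to identify.

The construct was made to test whether this compact human promoter could reproduce region- or cell-type-specific expression in the nervous system, in line with the project's aim of developing small promoters for targeted gene delivery. The outcome recorded for it is negative, as eGFP expression was not detected in the brain or the eye. pEMS1162 is therefore useful mainly as a documented non-expressing design and as a reference point for redesigning GPR88-based MiniPromoters, not as a working expression tool. How the construct was delivered into animals is not given in the record.
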