>Addgene plasmid #29077 | pEMS1162 | addgene partial sequence | sequence record 36102 | EGFP-N 5'-CGTCGCCGTCCAGCTCGACCAG-3'
TCGCTAGCGTCGGCTTCTGGCAGCGCGGTCCATCCTGACACTGTCCTGCCTGCCAGAAGGGCAAAGACAT
CCCTTCAGCCCTCTGCCACTGACACAAAAGGCTGAAGCAGAATAATGGGCTGGGGGAGGGGGANAANGGN
AGCTCGAGGAGGAGGACGGGGGTGGCAAATGACAGGTGCCTGCCTCGGAAATGTCTCCAGAGCCT
