>Addgene plasmid #29077 | pEMS1162 | addgene partial sequence | sequence record 42441 | pEMS1307-fwd 5'-ccgcacgtctaagaaaccat-3'
GGCGTATCACGAGGCCCTTTCGTCTTCAAGAATTAATTCCGATCATATTCAATAACCCTTAATGAATTCG
AGCTCCTAGGCCGGCCGCTTAACTCTAATGCAGGATGATAATTGTGGCTAATTGCCTAAAAGCATATGAA
CTTTTTTTCCCATCAGTGTTATATGTGAGAGAACACACACACACACACACACACACACCCCTCTTTAATA
TGAATTTGATGTCCTCACTTAAATTACATGAAATAATTCCTAAATGCTTGAAAATACAAAACCCTCCTCA
TCTAGTTCCTATCTCAATCAGACAAATATTTTAAAGCAGATTCAAAAAATAGACTATACTAAACTTCTTA
CTGGAAAAAAAGTCACTTCTGGACAGAGACCAAGCCAAAGTAATTTTAGCTCAAATTGGTTTTCCTGGAA
AAACTGGAAACGTAATCCTGAAAAGAAATGTCTTGGCAGCTTTACAAATCAACACTCAAAAACTAACAAG
AGCAGCCTAAATATCCTTCACTTCAATGATTCTCAGATACCAGCATGGAAAGAATCTTGTTTGACAAAAA
AGCTTGTTAAAATTCAGATTCTGGAACCCAGCCTGCAGATCTAAACAAAACCCGAGTTGTTTAAGTAGAG
AAGATTTGAAGATCACAGCTTAATTAACTCAGAAAAGATCAATGTAGAAATTTATAAATTAATAGGATAG
AAAAAGGAATTGTGTTTGGGAAACTATGTCCTAGCCCACTCCAATAGAGCTCAGAACCACTGCTGTATAG
TGTAGTCCCCTGATATCACTACCATAGTGAGCTGCTGCTGCTGGAGTGAAGCTATCGAACCTCTGAAGTC
TGG
